Addgene plasmid #76484: CDK15 gRNA (BRDN0001148122)
Purpose: 3rd generation lentiviral gRNA plasmid targeting human CDK15
Depositing lab: John Doench & David Root. Depositing organization: Broad Institute. Publication: Optimized sgRNA design to maximize activity and minimize off-target effects of CRISPR-Cas9. Doench JG, Fusi N, Sullender M, Hegde M, Vaimberg EW, Donovan KF, Smith I, Tothova Z, Wilen C, Orchard R, Virgin HW, Listgarten J, Root DE. Nat Biotechnol. 2016 Jan 18. doi: 10.1038/nbt.3437. PubMed 26780180.
Backbone
  Vector backbone: lentiGuide-Puro
  Backbone manufacturer: Zhang Lab (Addgene plasmid # 52963)
  Vector type: Mammalian Expression, Lentiviral, CRISPR
  Selectable markers: Puromycin
Growth in bacteria
  Bacterial resistance: Ampicillin, 100 μg/mL
  Growth temperature: 37°C
  Growth strain: DH5alpha
  Copy number: High Copy
Gene/Insert
  Gene/Insert name: CDK15 (alt names: CDK15; NM_001261435.1)
  gRNA/shRNA sequence: AAACAATCACTGTTACTCCG
  Species: H. sapiens (human)
  Entrez Gene: CDK15 (a.k.a. ALS2CR7, PFTAIRE2, PFTK2)
  Promoter: hU6
  Cloning method: Unknown
  Sequencing primers: 5′ U6-F; 3′ pS2-R
Terms and licenses: Academic/Nonprofit Terms; Industry Terms: Not Available to Industry
Depositor comments: The gRNA was designed to target the following Genbank reference sequence(s): NM_001261435.1,NM_001261436.1,NM_139158.2. Note that this plasmid does NOT contain Cas9. It should be used in conjunction with lentiCas9-Blast (Addgene #52962) or otherwise with cell lines already expressing Cas9. Browse the full kinome gRNA library at http://www.addgene.org/pooled-library/broadgpp-human-kinome/ or visit http://www.broadinstitute.org/rnai/public/ for detailed protocols and information.
How to cite: CDK15 gRNA (BRDN0001148122) was a gift from John Doench & David Root (Addgene plasmid # 76484 ; http://n2t.net/addgene:76484 ; RRID:Addgene_76484)
