[The description below was written by a language model from this plasmid's Addgene catalogue record and pLannotate feature annotations shown in this document.]
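Description:
CDK15 gRNA (BRDN0001148122) is a third-generation lentiviral guide RNA plasmid built on the lentiGuide-Puro backbone and designed to target human CDK15 (also known as ALS2CR7, PFTAIRE2 or PFTK2). It is maintained in E. coli as a high-copy plasmid through a ColE1/pUC-type origin and selected with ampicillin via the β-lactamase gene. An f1 origin and an SV40 origin are also annotated in the backbone. The roughly 8.3 kb assembled sequence carries the usual transfer-vector elements. An RSV promoter drives a truncated HIV-1 5' LTR, which makes genomic RNA production Tat-independent. This is followed by the Ψ packaging signal with a gag fragment, the Rev response element for Rev-dependent nuclear export, and a cPPT/CTS. At the far end lies a self-inactivating ΔU3 3' LTR followed by an SV40 polyadenylation signal.

Two expression units lie between the LTRs. A human U6 RNA polymerase III promoter transcribes the CDK15-specific spacer fused to the Streptococcus pyogenes Cas9 guide RNA scaffold. Downstream, the EF-1α core promoter with its intron A drives puromycin N-acetyltransferase for selection of transduced mammalian cells, and a WPRE enhances expression of that transcript. The guide was designed against several CDK15 reference transcripts. The plasmid does not encode Cas9, so it must be paired with a separate Cas9 vector or used in cells that already express the nuclease. It belongs to a human kinome guide collection made with optimized sgRNA design rules. Its typical use is CRISPR-Cas9 knockout of CDK15 after lentiviral delivery and puromycin selection.
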