Features (pLannotate 1.2.2; 29 found; start..end, strand, type, name):
     14..80      +  CDS            small t antigen (fragment): SV40 (simian virus 40) small t antigen
    106..317     +  promoter       EF-1α core promoter: core promoter for human elongation factor EF-1α
    318..1256    +  intron         EF-1α intron A: intron upstream of the start codon of human EF-1α
   1278..1877    +  CDS            PuroR (fragment): puromycin N-acetyltransferase; pac from Streptomyces; confers resistance to puromycin
   1893..2481    +  misc_feature   WPRE: woodchuck hepatitis virus posttranscriptional regulatory element
   2532..2551    +  misc_feature   cPPT/CTS (fragment): central polypurine tract and central termination sequence of HIV-1
   2553..2786    +  LTR            3' LTR (ΔU3): self-inactivating 3' long terminal repeat (LTR) from HIV-1
   2864..2985    +  polyA_signal   SV40 poly(A) signal: SV40 polyadenylation signal
   3025..3160    +  rep_origin     SV40 ori: SV40 origin of replication
   3181..3199    -  promoter       T7 promoter: promoter for bacteriophage T7 RNA polymerase
   3207..3362    +  CDS            lacZα (fragment): LacZα fragment of β-galactosidase; lacZ fragment
   3367..3795    +  rep_origin     f1 ori (sequence partly withheld): f1 bacteriophage origin of replication; arrow indicates direction of (+) strand synthesis
   3848..3952    +  promoter       AmpR promoter: bla
   3953..4813    +  CDS            AmpR: β-lactamase; bla; confers resistance to ampicillin, carbenicillin, and related antibiotics
   4984..5572    +  rep_origin     ori: high-copy-number ColE1/pMB1/pBR322/pUC origin of replication
   5755..5847    +  CDS            lacI (fragment): lac repressor; lacI; The lac repressor binds to the lac operator to inhibit transcription in E. coli. This inhibition can be relieved by adding lactose or isopropyl-β-D-thiogalactopyranoside (IPTG).
   5860..5881    +  protein_bind   CAP binding site: CAP binding activates transcription in the presence of cAMP. E. coli catabolite activator protein
   5896..5926    +  promoter       lac promoter: promoter for the E. coli lac operon
   5934..5950    +  protein_bind   lac operator: The lac repressor binds to the lac operator to inhibit transcription in E. coli. This inhibition can be relieved by adding lactose or isopropyl-β-D-thiogalactopyranoside (IPTG). lac repressor encoded by lacI
   5995..6013    +  promoter       T3 promoter: promoter for bacteriophage T3 RNA polymerase
   6041..6267    +  promoter       RSV promoter: Rous sarcoma virus enhancer/promoter
   6268..6448    +  LTR            5' LTR (truncated): truncated 5' long terminal repeat (LTR) from HIV-1
   6495..6620    +  misc_feature   HIV-1 Ψ: packaging signal of human immunodeficiency virus type 1
   6604..6967    +  CDS            HIV-1 gag (fragment): gag protein from human immunodeficiency virus 1; gag
   7113..7346    +  misc_feature   RRE: The Rev response element (RRE) of HIV-1 allows for Rev-dependent mRNA export from the nucleus to the cytoplasm.
   7723..7749    +  CDS            Rev (fragment): human immunodeficiency virus 1 (HIV-1) Rev protein; rev; enhances nuclear export of unspliced and incompletely spliced viral mRNAs
   7753..7993    +  promoter       U6 promoter: RNA polymerase III promoter for human U6 snRNA
   8023..8098    +  misc_RNA       gRNA scaffold: guide RNA scaffold for the Streptococcus pyogenes CRISPR/Cas9 system
   8154..8271    +  misc_feature   cPPT/CTS: central polypurine tract and central termination sequence of HIV-1
>Addgene plasmid #76484 | CDK15 gRNA (BRDN0001148122) | addgene full sequence | sequence record 185928 | Addgene Assembled Sequence
CCCGGGTGCAAAGATGGATAAAGTTTTAAACAGAGAGGAATCTTTGCAGCTAATGGACCTTCTAGGTCTT
GAAAGGAGTGGGAATTGGCTCCGGTGCCCGTCAGTGGGCAGAGCGCACATCGCCCACAGTCCCCGAGAAG
TTGGGGGGAGGGGTCGGCAATTGATCCGGTGCCTAGAGAAGGTGGCGCGGGGTAAACTGGGAAAGTGATG
TCGTGTACTGGCTCCGCCTTTTTCCCGAGGGTGGGGGAGAACCGTATATAAGTGCAGTAGTCGCCGTGAA
CGTTCTTTTTCGCAACGGGTTTGCCGCCAGAACACAGGTAAGTGCCGTGTGTGGTTCCCGCGGGCCTGGC
CTCTTTACGGGTTATGGCCCTTGCGTGCCTTGAATTACTTCCACCTGGCTGCAGTACGTGATTCTTGATC
CCGAGCTTCGGGTTGGAAGTGGGTGGGAGAGTTCGAGGCCTTGCGCTTAAGGAGCCCCTTCGCCTCGTGC
TTGAGTTGAGGCCTGGCCTGGGCGCTGGGGCCGCCGCGTGCGAATCTGGTGGCACCTTCGCGCCTGTCTC
GCTGCTTTCGATAAGTCTCTAGCCATTTAAAATTTTTGATGACCTGCTGCGACGCTTTTTTTCTGGCAAG
ATAGTCTTGTAAATGCGGGCCAAGATCTGCACACTGGTATTTCGGTTTTTGGGGCCGCGGGCGGCGACGG
GGCCCGTGCGTCCCAGCGCACATGTTCGGCGAGGCGGGGCCTGCGAGCGCGGCCACCGAGAATCGGACGG
GGGTAGTCTCAAGCTGGCCGGCCTGCTCTGGTGCCTGGCCTCGCGCCGCCGTGTATCGCCCCGCCCTGGG
CGGCAAGGCTGGCCCGGTCGGCACCAGTTGCGTGAGCGGAAAGATGGCCGCTTCCCGGCCCTGCTGCAGG
GAGCTCAAAATGGAGGACGCGGCGCTCGGGAGAGCGGGCGGGTGAGTCACCCACACAAAGGAAAAGGGCC
TTTCCGTCCTCAGCCGTCGCTTCATGTGACTCCACGGAGTACCGGGCGCCGTCCAGGCACCTCGATTAGT
TCTCGAGCTTTTGGAGTACGTCGTCTTTAGGTTGGGGGGAGGGGTTTTATGCGATGGAGTTTCCCCACAC
TGAGTGGGTGGAGACTGAAGTTAGGCCAGCTTGGCACTTGATGTAATTCTCCTTGGAATTTGCCCTTTTT
GAGTTTGGATCTTGGTTCATTCTCAAGCCTCAGACAGTGGTTCAAAGTTTTTTTCTTCCATTTCAGGTGT
CGTGACGTACGGCCACCATGACCGAGTACAAGCCCACGGTGCGCCTCGCCACCCGCGACGACGTCCCCAG
GGCCGTACGCACCCTCGCCGCCGCGTTCGCCGACTACCCCGCCACGCGCCACACCGTCGATCCGGACCGC
CACATCGAGCGGGTCACCGAGCTGCAAGAACTCTTCCTCACGCGCGTCGGGCTCGACATCGGCAAGGTGT
GGGTCGCGGACGACGGCGCCGCCGTGGCGGTCTGGACCACGCCGGAGAGCGTCGAAGCGGGGGCGGTGTT
CGCCGAGATCGGCCCGCGCATGGCCGAGTTGAGCGGTTCCCGGCTGGCCGCGCAGCAACAGATGGAAGGC
CTCCTGGCGCCGCACCGGCCCAAGGAGCCCGCGTGGTTCCTGGCCACCGTCGGAGTCTCGCCCGACCACC
AGGGCAAGGGTCTGGGCAGCGCCGTCGTGCTCCCCGGAGTGGAGGCGGCCGAGCGCGCCGGGGTGCCCGC
CTTCCTGGAGACCTCCGCGCCCCGCAACCTCCCCTTCTACGAGCGGCTCGGCTTCACCGTCACCGCCGAC
GTCGAGGTGCCCGAAGGACCGCGCACCTGGTGCATGACCCGCAAGCCCGGTGCCTGAACGCGTTAAGTCG
ACAATCAACCTCTGGATTACAAAATTTGTGAAAGATTGACTGGTATTCTTAACTATGTTGCTCCTTTTAC
GCTATGTGGATACGCTGCTTTAATGCCTTTGTATCATGCTATTGCTTCCCGTATGGCTTTCATTTTCTCC
TCCTTGTATAAATCCTGGTTGCTGTCTCTTTATGAGGAGTTGTGGCCCGTTGTCAGGCAACGTGGCGTGG
TGTGCACTGTGTTTGCTGACGCAACCCCCACTGGTTGGGGCATTGCCACCACCTGTCAGCTCCTTTCCGG
GACTTTCGCTTTCCCCCTCCCTATTGCCACGGCGGAACTCATCGCCGCCTGCCTTGCCCGCTGCTGGACA
GGGGCTCGGCTGTTGGGCACTGACAATTCCGTGGTGTTGTCGGGGAAATCATCGTCCTTTCCTTGGCTGC
TCGCCTGTGTTGCCACCTGGATTCTGCGCGGGACGTCCTTCTGCTACGTCCCTTCGGCCCTCAATCCAGC
GGACCTTCCTTCCCGCGGCCTGCTGCCGGCTCTGCGGCCTCTTCCGCGTCTTCGCCTTCGCCCTCAGACG
AGTCGGATCTCCCTTTGGGCCGCCTCCCCGCGTCGACTTTAAGACCAATGACTTACAAGGCAGCTGTAGA
TCTTAGCCACTTTTTAAAAGAAAAGGGGGGACTGGAAGGGCTAATTCACTCCCAACGAAGACAAGATCTG
CTTTTTGCTTGTACTGGGTCTCTCTGGTTAGACCAGATCTGAGCCTGGGAGCTCTCTGGCTAACTAGGGA
ACCCACTGCTTAAGCCTCAATAAAGCTTGCCTTGAGTGCTTCAAGTAGTGTGTGCCCGTCTGTTGTGTGA
CTCTGGTAACTAGAGATCCCTCAGACCCTTTTAGTCAGTGTGGAAAATCTCTAGCAGTACGTATAGTAGT
TCATGTCATCTTATTATTCAGTATTTATAACTTGCAAAGAAATGAATATCAGAGAGTGAGAGGAACTTGT
TTATTGCAGCTTATAATGGTTACAAATAAAGCAATAGCATCACAAATTTCACAAATAAAGCATTTTTTTC
ACTGCATTCTAGTTGTGGTTTGTCCAAACTCATCAATGTATCTTATCATGTCTGGCTCTAGCTATCCCGC
CCCTAACTCCGCCCATCCCGCCCCTAACTCCGCCCAGTTCCGCCCATTCTCCGCCCCATGGCTGACTAAT
TTTTTTTATTTATGCAGAGGCCGAGGCCGCCTCGGCCTCTGAGCTATTCCAGAAGTAGTGAGGAGGCTTT
TTTGGAGGCCTAGGGACGTACCCAATTCGCCCTATAGTGAGTCGTATTACGCGCGCTCACTGGCCGTCGT
TTTACAACGTCGTGACTGGGAAAACCCTGGCGTTACCCAACTTAATCGCCTTGCAGCACATCCCCCTTTC
GCCAGCTGGCGTAATAGCGAAGAGGCCCGCACCGATCGCCCTTCCCAACAGTTGCGCAGCCTGAATGGCG
AATGGG
[124 nt withheld, positions 3367-3490]
C
[91 nt withheld, positions 3492-3582]
A
[49 nt withheld, positions 3584-3632]
CCTTTGACGTTGGAGTCCACGTTCTTT
[37 nt withheld, positions 3660-3696]
ACCCTATCTCGGTCTATTCTTTTGATTTATAAGGGATTTTGCCGATTTCGGCCTATTGGTTAAAAAATGA
GCTGATTTAACAAAAATTTAACGCGAATTTTAACAAAATATTAACGCTTACAATTTAGGTGGCACTTTTC
GGGGAAATGTGCGCGGAACCCCTATTTGTTTATTTTTCTAAATACATTCAAATATGTATCCGCTCATGAG
ACAATAACCCTGATAAATGCTTCAATAATATTGAAAAAGGAAGAGTATGAGTATTCAACATTTCCGTGTC
GCCCTTATTCCCTTTTTTGCGGCATTTTGCCTTCCTGTTTTTGCTCACCCAGAAACGCTGGTGAAAGTAA
AAGATGCTGAAGATCAGTTGGGTGCACGAGTGGGTTACATCGAACTGGATCTCAACAGCGGTAAGATCCT
TGAGAGTTTTCGCCCCGAAGAACGTTTTCCAATGATGAGCACTTTTAAAGTTCTGCTATGTGGCGCGGTA
TTATCCCGTATTGACGCCGGGCAAGAGCAACTCGGTCGCCGCATACACTATTCTCAGAATGACTTGGTTG
AGTACTCACCAGTCACAGAAAAGCATCTTACGGATGGCATGACAGTAAGAGAATTATGCAGTGCTGCCAT
AACCATGAGTGATAACACTGCGGCCAACTTACTTCTGACAACGATCGGAGGACCGAAGGAGCTAACCGCT
TTTTTGCACAACATGGGGGATCATGTAACTCGCCTTGATCGTTGGGAACCGGAGCTGAATGAAGCCATAC
CAAACGACGAGCGTGACACCACGATGCCTGTAGCAATGGCAACAACGTTGCGCAAACTATTAACTGGCGA
ACTACTTACTCTAGCTTCCCGGCAACAATTAATAGACTGGATGGAGGCGGATAAAGTTGCAGGACCACTT
CTGCGCTCGGCCCTTCCGGCTGGCTGGTTTATTGCTGATAAATCTGGAGCCGGTGAGCGTGGGTCTCGCG
GTATCATTGCAGCACTGGGGCCAGATGGTAAGCCCTCCCGTATCGTAGTTATCTACACGACGGGGAGTCA
GGCAACTATGGATGAACGAAATAGACAGATCGCTGAGATAGGTGCCTCACTGATTAAGCATTGGTAACTG
TCAGACCAAGTTTACTCATATATACTTTAGATTGATTTAAAACTTCATTTTTAATTTAAAAGGATCTAGG
TGAAGATCCTTTTTGATAATCTCATGACCAAAATCCCTTAACGTGAGTTTTCGTTCCACTGAGCGTCAGA
CCCCGTAGAAAAGATCAAAGGATCTTCTTGAGATCCTTTTTTTCTGCGCGTAATCTGCTGCTTGCAAACA
AAAAAACCACCGCTACCAGCGGTGGTTTGTTTGCCGGATCAAGAGCTACCAACTCTTTTTCCGAAGGTAA
CTGGCTTCAGCAGAGCGCAGATACCAAATACTGTTCTTCTAGTGTAGCCGTAGTTAGGCCACCACTTCAA
GAACTCTGTAGCACCGCCTACATACCTCGCTCTGCTAATCCTGTTACCAGTGGCTGCTGCCAGTGGCGAT
AAGTCGTGTCTTACCGGGTTGGACTCAAGACGATAGTTACCGGATAAGGCGCAGCGGTCGGGCTGAACGG
GGGGTTCGTGCACACAGCCCAGCTTGGAGCGAACGACCTACACCGAACTGAGATACCTACAGCGTGAGCT
ATGAGAAAGCGCCACGCTTCCCGAAGGGAGAAAGGCGGACAGGTATCCGGTAAGCGGCAGGGTCGGAACA
GGAGAGCGCACGAGGGAGCTTCCAGGGGGAAACGCCTGGTATCTTTATAGTCCTGTCGGGTTTCGCCACC
TCTGACTTGAGCGTCGATTTTTGTGATGCTCGTCAGGGGGGCGGAGCCTATGGAAAAACGCCAGCAACGC
GGCCTTTTTACGGTTCCTGGCCTTTTGCTGGCCTTTTGCTCACATGTTCTTTCCTGCGTTATCCCCTGAT
TCTGTGGATAACCGTATTACCGCCTTTGAGTGAGCTGATACCGCTCGCCGCAGCCGAACGACCGAGCGCA
GCGAGTCAGTGAGCGAGGAAGCGGAAGAGCGCCCAATACGCAAACCGCCTCTCCCCGCGCGTTGGCCGAT
TCATTAATGCAGCTGGCACGACAGGTTTCCCGACTGGAAAGCGGGCAGTGAGCGCAACGCAATTAATGTG
AGTTAGCTCACTCATTAGGCACCCCAGGCTTTACACTTTATGCTTCCGGCTCGTATGTTGTGTGGAATTG
TGAGCGGATAACAATTTCACACAGGAAACAGCTATGACCATGATTACGCCAAGCGCGCAATTAACCCTCA
CTAAAGGGAACAAAAGCTGGAGCTGCAAGCTTAATGTAGTCTTATGCAATACTCTTGTAGTCTTGCAACA
TGGTAACGATGAGTTAGCAACATGCCTTACAAGGAGAGAAAAAGCACCGTGCATGCCGATTGGTGGAAGT
AAGGTGGTACGATCGTGCCTTATTAGGAAGGCAACAGACGGGTCTGACATGGATTGGACGAACCACTGAA
TTGCCGCATTGCAGAGATATTGTATTTAAGTGCCTAGCTCGATACATAAACGGGTCTCTCTGGTTAGACC
AGATCTGAGCCTGGGAGCTCTCTGGCTAACTAGGGAACCCACTGCTTAAGCCTCAATAAAGCTTGCCTTG
AGTGCTTCAAGTAGTGTGTGCCCGTCTGTTGTGTGACTCTGGTAACTAGAGATCCCTCAGACCCTTTTAG
TCAGTGTGGAAAATCTCTAGCAGTGGCGCCCGAACAGGGACTTGAAAGCGAAAGGGAAACCAGAGGAGCT
CTCTCGACGCAGGACTCGGCTTGCTGAAGCGCGCACGGCAAGAGGCGAGGGGCGGCGACTGGTGAGTACG
CCAAAAATTTTGACTAGCGGAGGCTAGAAGGAGAGAGATGGGTGCGAGAGCGTCAGTATTAAGCGGGGGA
GAATTAGATCGCGATGGGAAAAAATTCGGTTAAGGCCAGGGGGAAAGAAAAAATATAAATTAAAACATAT
AGTATGGGCAAGCAGGGAGCTAGAACGATTCGCAGTTAATCCTGGCCTGTTAGAAACATCAGAAGGCTGT
AGACAAATACTGGGACAGCTACAACCATCCCTTCAGACAGGATCAGAAGAACTTAGATCATTATATAATA
CAGTAGCAACCCTCTATTGTGTGCATCAAAGGATAGAGATAAAAGACACCAAGGAAGCTTTAGACAAGAT
AGAGGAAGAGCAAAACAAAAGTAAGACCACCGCACAGCAAGCGGCCGCTGATCTTCAGACCTGGAGGAGG
AGATATGAGGGACAATTGGAGAAGTGAATTATATAAATATAAAGTAGTAAAAATTGAACCATTAGGAGTA
GCACCCACCAAGGCAAAGAGAAGAGTGGTGCAGAGAGAAAAAAGAGCAGTGGGAATAGGAGCTTTGTTCC
TTGGGTTCTTGGGAGCAGCAGGAAGCACTATGGGCGCAGCGTCAATGACGCTGACGGTACAGGCCAGACA
ATTATTGTCTGGTATAGTGCAGCAGCAGAACAATTTGCTGAGGGCTATTGAGGCGCAACAGCATCTGTTG
CAACTCACAGTCTGGGGCATCAAGCAGCTCCAGGCAAGAATCCTGGCTGTGGAAAGATACCTAAAGGATC
AACAGCTCCTGGGGATTTGGGGTTGCTCTGGAAAACTCATTTGCACCACTGCTGTGCCTTGGAATGCTAG
TTGGAGTAATAAATCTCTGGAACAGATTTGGAATCACACGACCTGGATGGAGTGGGACAGAGAAATTAAC
AATTACACAAGCTTAATACACTCCTTAATTGAAGAATCGCAAAACCAGCAAGAAAAGAATGAACAAGAAT
TATTGGAATTAGATAAATGGGCAAGTTTGTGGAATTGGTTTAACATAACAAATTGGCTGTGGTATATAAA
ATTATTCATAATGATAGTAGGAGGCTTGGTAGGTTTAAGAATAGTTTTTGCTGTACTTTCTATAGTGAAT
AGAGTTAGGCAGGGATATTCACCATTATCGTTTCAGACCCACCTCCCAACCCCGAGGGGACCCAGAGAGG
GCCTATTTCCCATGATTCCTTCATATTTGCATATACGATACAAGGCTGTTAGAGAGATAATTAGAATTAA
TTTGACTGTAAACACAAAGATATTAGTACAAAATACGTGACGTAGAAAGTAATAATTTCTTGGGTAGTTT
GCAGTTTTAAAATTATGTTTTAAAATGGACTATCATATGCTTACCGTAACTTGAAAGTATTTCGATTTCT
TGGCTTTATATATCTTGTGGAAAGGACGAAACACCGAAACAATCACTGTTACTCCGGTTTTAGAGCTAGA
AATAGCAAGTTAAAATAAGGCTAGTCCGTTATCAACTTGAAAAAGTGGCACCGAGTCGGTGCTTTTTTAA
GCTTGGCGTAACTAGATCTTGAGACAAATGGCAGTATTCATCCACAATTTTAAAAGAAAAGGGGGGATTG
GGGGGTACAGTGCAGGGGAAAGAATAGTAGACATAATAGCAACAGACATACAAACTAAAGAATTACAAAA
ACAAATTACAAAAATTCAAAATTTTCGGGTTTATTACAGGGACAGCAGAGATCCACTTTGGCGCCGGCTC
GAGGGGG
