>Addgene plasmid #76484 | CDK15 gRNA (BRDN0001148122) | depositor partial sequence | sequence record 143944 | Target Sequence
AAACAATCACTGTTACTCCG
