>Addgene plasmid #76484 | CDK15 gRNA (BRDN0001148122) | addgene partial sequence | sequence record 185927 | hU6-F
AGAAAGTAATAATTTCTTGGGTAGTTTGCAGTTTTAAAATTATGTTTTAAAATGGACTATCATATGCTTA
CCGTAACTTGAAAGTATTTCGATTTCTTGGCTTTATATATCTTGTGGAAAGGACGAAACACCGAAACAAT
CACTGTTACTCCGGTTTTAGAGCTAGAAATAGCAAGTTAAAATAAGGCTAGTCCGTTATCAACTTGAAAA
AGTGGCACCGAGTCGGTGCTTTTTTAAGCTTGGCGTAACTAGATCTTGAGACAAATGGCAGTATTCATCC
ACAATTTTAAAAGAAAAGGGGGGATTGGGGGGTACAGTGCAGGGGAAAGAATAGTAGACATAATAGCAAC
AGACATACAAACTAAAGAATTACAAAAACAAATTACAAAAATTCAAAATTTTCGGGTTTATTACAGGGAC
AGCAGAGATCCACTTTGGCGCCGGCTCGAGGGGGCCCGGGTGCAAAGATGGATAAAGTTTTAAACAGAGA
GGAATCTTTGCAGCTAATGGACCTTCTAGGTCTTGAAAGGAGTGGGAATTGGCTCCGGTGCCCGTCAGTG
GGCAGAGCGC
